>Addgene plasmid #19664 | pGC258 | depositor full sequence | sequence record 9296 | Author sequence
AAGCTTGCATGCCTGCAGGTCGACTCTAGACCGCGGTTTTGGCGCGGATCCACTAGTTCTAGCTTCAAAA
GCGCTCTGAAGTTCCTATACTTTCTAGAGAATAGGAACTTCGGAATAGGAACTTCAAGATCCCCGGGTAT
GTTTCGAATGATACTAACATAACATAGAACATTTTCAGGAGCTCAGAAAAAATGACTGCTCCAAAGAAGA
AGCGTAAGGTACCGGCAGAAAAAATGACTGCTCCAAAGAAGAAGCGTAAGGTACCGGCAGAAAAAATGAC
TGCTCCAAAGAAGAAGCGTAAGGTACCGGCAGAAAAAATGACTGCTCCAAAGAAGAAGCGTAAGGTACCG
GTAGAAAAAATGAGTAAAGGAGAAGAACTTTTCACTGGAGTTGTCCCAATTCTTGTTGAATTAGATGGTG
ATGTTAATGGGCACAAATTTTCTGTCAGTGGAGAGGGTGAAGGTGATGCAACATACGGAAAACTTACCCT
TAAATTTATTTGCACTACTGGAAAACTACCTGTTCCATGGGTAAGTTTAAACATATATATACTAACTAAC
CCTGATTATTTAAATTTTCAGCCAACACTTGTCACTACTTTCGGTTATGGTCTTCAATGCTTCGCCAGAT
ACCCAGATCATATGAAACAGCATGACTTTTTCAAGAGTGCCATGCCCGAAGGTTATGTACAGGAAAGAAC
TATATTTTTCAAAGATGACGGGAACTACAAGACACGTAAGTTTAAACAGTTCGGTACTAACTAACCATAC
ATATTTAAATTTTCAGGTGCTGAAGTCAAGTTTGAAGGTGATACCCTTGTTAATAGAATCGAGTTAAAAG
GTATTGATTTTAAAGAAGATGGAAACATTCTTGGACACAAATTGGAATACAACTATAACTCACACAATGT
ATACATCATGGCAGACAAACAAAAGAATGGAATCAAAGTTGTAAGTTTAAACATGATTTTACTAACTAAC
TAATCTGATTTAAATTTTCAGAACTTCAAAATTAGACACAACATTGAAGATGGAAGCGTTCAACTAGCAG
ACCATTATCAACAAAATACTCCAATTGGCGATGGCCCTGTCCTTTTACCAGACAACCATTACCTGTCCTA
CCAATCTGCCCTTTCGAAAGATCCCAACGAAAAGAGAGACCACATGGTCCTTCTTGAGTTTGTAACAGCT
GCTGGGATTACACATGGCATGGATGAACTATACAAATAGCATTCGTAGAATTGTAAGTTTAAACTTTCTC
ATACTAACTAACGCGCTCTATTTAAATTTTCAGAATTCGCTAGCCGGCCATACAAGTAATCCGGATGATC
GACGCCAACGTCGTTGAATTTTCAAATTTTAAATACTGAATATTTGTTTTTTTTCCTATTATTTATTTAT
TCTCTTTGTGTTTTTTTTCTTGCTTTCTAAAAAATTAATTCAATCCAAATCTAAACATGAGCGGTTTTTT
TTCTCTTTCCGTCTCCCAATTCGTATTCCGCTCCTCTCATCTGAACACAATGTGCAAGTTTATTTATCTT
CTCGCTTTCATTTCATTAGGACGTGGGGGGAATTGGTGGAAGGGGGAAACACACAAAAGGATGATGGAAA
TGAAATAAGGACACACAATATGCAACAACATTCAATTCAGAAATATGGAGGAAGGTTTAAAAGAAAACAT
AAAAATATATAGAGGAGGAAGGAAAACTAGTAAAAAATAAGCAAAGAAATTAGGCGAACGATGAGAATTG
TCCTCGCTTGGGCCCTTTCGTCTCGCGCGTTTCGGTGATGACGGTGAAAACCTCTGACACATGCAGCTCC
CGGAGACGGTCACAGCTTGTCTGTAAGCGGATGCCGGGAGCAGACAAGCCCGTCAGGGCGCGTCAGCGGG
TGTTGGCGGGTGTCGGGGCTGGCTTAACTATGCGGCATCAGAGCAGATTGTACTGAGAGTGCACCATATG
CGGTGTGAAATACCGCACAGATGCGTAAGGAGAAAATACCGCATCAGGCGGCCTTAAGGGCCTCGTGATA
CGCCTATTTTTATAGGTTAATGTCATGATAATAATGGTTTCTTAGACGTCAGGTGGCACTTTTCGGGGAA
ATGTGCGCGGAACCCCTATTTGTTTATTTTTCTAAATACATTCAAATATGTATCCGCTCATGAGACAATA
ACCCTGATAAATGCTTCAATAATATTGAAAAAGGAAGAGTATGAGTATTCAACATTTCCGTGTCGCCCTT
ATTCCCTTTTTTGCGGCATTTTGCCTTCCTGTTTTTGCTCACCCAGAAACGCTGGTGAAAGTAAAAGATG
CTGAAGATCAGTTGGGTGCACGAGTGGGTTACATCGAACTGGATCTCAACAGCGGTAAGATCCTTGAGAG
TTTTCGCCCCGAAGAACGTTTTCCAATGATGAGCACTTTTAAAGTTCTGCTATGTGGCGCGGTATTATCC
CGTATTGACGCCGGGCAAGAGCAACTCGGTCGCCGCATACACTATTCTCAGAATGACTTGGTTGAGTACT
CACCAGTCACAGAAAAGCATCTTACGGATGGCATGACAGTAAGAGAATTATGCAGTGCTGCCATAACCAT
GAGTGATAACACTGCGGCCAACTTACTTCTGACAACGATCGGAGGACCGAAGGAGCTAACCGCTTTTTTG
CACAACATGGGGGATCATGTAACTCGCCTTGATCGTTGGGAACCGGAGCTGAATGAAGCCATACCAAACG
ACGAGCGTGACACCACGATGCCTGTAGCAATGGCAACAACGTTGCGCAAACTATTAACTGGCGAACTACT
TACTCTAGCTTCCCGGCAACAATTAATAGACTGGATGGAGGCGGATAAAGTTGCAGGACCACTTCTGCGC
TCGGCCCTTCCGGCTGGCTGGTTTATTGCTGATAAATCTGGAGCCGGTGAGCGTGGGTCTCGCGGTATCA
TTGCAGCACTGGGGCCAGATGGTAAGCCCTCCCGTATCGTAGTTATCTACACGACGGGGAGTCAGGCAAC
TATGGATGAACGAAATAGACAGATCGCTGAGATAGGTGCCTCACTGATTAAGCATTGGTAACTGTCAGAC
CAAGTTTACTCATATATACTTTAGATTGATTTAAAACTTCATTTTTAATTTAAAAGGATCTAGGTGAAGA
TCCTTTTTGATAATCTCATGACCAAAATCCCTTAACGTGAGTTTTCGTTCCACTGAGCGTCAGACCCCGT
AGAAAAGATCAAAGGATCTTCTTGAGATCCTTTTTTTCTGCGCGTAATCTGCTGCTTGCAAACAAAAAAA
CCACCGCTACCAGCGGTGGTTTGTTTGCCGGATCAAGAGCTACCAACTCTTTTTCCGAAGGTAACTGGCT
TCAGCAGAGCGCAGATACCAAATACTGTCCTTCTAGTGTAGCCGTAGTTAGGCCACCACTTCAAGAACTC
TGTAGCACCGCCTACATACCTCGCTCTGCTAATCCTGTTACCAGTGGCTGCTGCCAGTGGCGATAAGTCG
TGTCTTACCGGGTTGGACTCAAGACGATAGTTACCGGATAAGGCGCAGCGGTCGGGCTGAACGGGGGGTT
CGTGCACACAGCCCAGCTTGGAGCGAACGACCTACACCGAACTGAGATACCTACAGCGTGAGCATTGAGA
AAGCGCCACGCTTCCCGAAGGGAGAAAGGCGGACAGGTATCCGGTAAGCGGCAGGGTCGGAACAGGAGAG
CGCACGAGGGAGCTTCCAGGGGGAAACGCCTGGTATCTTTATAGTCCTGTCGGGTTTCGCCACCTCTGAC
TTGAGCGTCGATTTTTGTGATGCTCGTCAGGGGGGCGGAGCCTATGGAAAAACGCCAGCAACGCGGCCTT
TTTACGGTTCCTGGCCTTTTGCTGGCCTTTTGCTCACATGTTCTTTCCTGCGTTATCCCCTGATTCTGTG
GATAACCGTATTACCGCCTTTGAGTGAGCTGATACCGCTCGCCGCAGCCGAACGACCGAGCGCAGCGAGT
CAGTGAGCGAGGAAGCGGAAGAGCGCCCAATACGCAAACCGCCTCTCCCCGCGCGTTGGCCGATTCATTA
ATGCAGCTGGCACGACAGGTTTCCCGACTGGAAAGCGGGCAGTGAGCGCAACGCAATTAATGTGAGTTAG
CTCACTCATTAGGCACCCCAGGCTTTACACTTTATGCTTCCGGCTCGTATGTTGTGTGGAATTGTGAGCG
GATAACAATTTCACACAGGAAACAGCTATGACCATGATTACGCCAAGCTGTAAGTTTAAACATGATCTTA
CTAACTAACTATTCTCATTTAAATTTTCAGAGCTTAAAAATGGCTGAAATCACTCACAACGATGGATACG
CTAACAACTTGGAAATGAAAT
Features (pLannotate 1.2.2; 13 found; start..end, strand, type, name):
      1..30      -  misc_feature   MCS (fragment): pUC18/19 multiple cloning site
     46..62      -  misc_feature   MCS (fragment): pBluescript multiple cloning site
     78..125     -  protein_bind   FRT: FLP-mediated recombination occurs in the 8-bp core sequence TCTAGAAA (Turan and Bode, 2011). FLP recombinase from the Saccharomyces cerevisiae 2μ plasmid
    363..1226    +  CDS            cpCitrine: cpCitrine is a basic (constitutively fluorescent) green/yellow fluorescent protein published in 2001, derived from Aequorea victoria.
   1772..1807    +  CDS            rop (fragment): Rop protein, which maintains plasmids at low copy number; rop
   1909..2008    +  misc_feature   bom (fragment): basis of mobility region from pBR322
   2106..2210    +  promoter       AmpR promoter: bla
   2211..3071    +  CDS            AmpR: β-lactamase; bla; confers resistance to ampicillin, carbenicillin, and related antibiotics
   3242..3830    +  rep_origin     ori: high-copy-number ColE1/pMB1/pBR322/pUC origin of replication
   4013..4105    +  CDS            lacI (fragment): lac repressor; lacI; The lac repressor binds to the lac operator to inhibit transcription in E. coli. This inhibition can be relieved by adding lactose or isopropyl-β-D-thiogalactopyranoside (IPTG).
   4118..4139    +  protein_bind   CAP binding site: CAP binding activates transcription in the presence of cAMP. E. coli catabolite activator protein
   4154..4184    +  promoter       lac promoter: promoter for the E. coli lac operon
   4192..4208    +  protein_bind   lac operator: The lac repressor binds to the lac operator to inhibit transcription in E. coli. This inhibition can be relieved by adding lactose or isopropyl-β-D-thiogalactopyranoside (IPTG). lac repressor encoded by lacI
