[The description below was written by a language model from this plasmid's Addgene catalogue record and pLannotate feature annotations shown in this document.]
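Description:
pGC258 is a 4,361-nt C. elegans expression plasmid built on the pGC231 backbone and belonging to a FLP/FRT ("FLP-Out") toolkit for controlled gene expression in the worm. It is maintained in E. coli as a high-copy plasmid through a ColE1/pUC-type origin and is selected with ampicillin via the β-lactamase gene and its own promoter. The backbone also retains typical cloning-vector remnants: fragments of pUC and pBluescript polylinkers, a lac promoter/operator with CAP binding site, and short fragments of lacI, rop and the pBR322 bom region. None of these has a stated role in the worm.

The insert, recorded as <iA-4xNLS-YFP::let-858(3'), combines parts from three sources: an FRT recognition site for the yeast 2μ FLP recombinase, an Aequorea victoria-derived yellow fluorescent protein, and C. elegans sequences including the let-858 3' region, which would supply 3' end processing signals. The "<" in the name presumably denotes the single FRT annotated just upstream of the reporter. The meaning of "iA" is not explained in the record. Four nuclear localization signals fused to the N-terminus of YFP would concentrate fluorescence in nuclei, making individual expressing cells easier to score. The automated annotation labels the fluorescent protein ORF as cpCitrine, a closely related YFP variant, and does not separately annotate the NLS repeats or the let-858 3' sequence.

No worm promoter is annotated or listed, and only one FRT is present. The plasmid therefore looks like a downstream reporter module rather than a complete FLP-out cassette, in which a promoter and an FRT-flanked stop segment would keep YFP silent until FLP excision. The record does not describe its intended use explicitly.
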