Addgene plasmid #19664: pGC258
Depositing lab: Jane Hubbard. Depositing organization: NYU Grossman School of Medicine. Publication: A "FLP-Out" system for controlled gene expression in Caenorhabditis elegans. Voutev R, Hubbard EJ. Genetics. 2008 Sep;180(1):103-19. doi: 10.1534/genetics.108.090274. PubMed 18723890.
Backbone
  Vector backbone: pGC231
  Vector type: Worm Expression ; FLP/FRT
Growth in bacteria
  Bacterial resistance: Ampicillin, 100 μg/mL
  Growth temperature: 37°C
  Growth strain: DH5alpha
  Copy number: High Copy
Gene/Insert
  Gene/Insert name: <iA-4xNLS-YFP::let-858(3’)
  Species: C. elegans (nematode), S. cerevisiae (budding yeast); A. victoria
  Tag / fusion protein: 4xNLS (N terminal on insert)
  Cloning method: Restriction Enzyme
  Sequencing primers: 5′ M13R
Terms and licenses: Academic/Nonprofit Terms; Industry Terms: Not Available to Industry
How to cite: pGC258 was a gift from Jane Hubbard (Addgene plasmid # 19664 ; http://n2t.net/addgene:19664 ; RRID:Addgene_19664)
