>Addgene plasmid #19664 | pGC258 | addgene partial sequence | sequence record 25489 | 19664 with M13R
GATCTTACTAACTAACTATTCTCATTTAAATTTTCAGAGCTTAAAAATGGCTGAAATCACTCACAACGAT
GGATACGCTAACAACTTGGAAATGAAATAAGCTTGCATGCCTGCAGGTCGACTCTAGACCGCGGTTTTGG
CGCGGATCCACTAGTTCTAGCTTCAAAAGCGCTCTGAAGTTCCTATACTTTCTAGAGAATAGGAACTTCG
GAATAGGAACTTCAAGATCCCCGGGTATGTTTCGAATGATACTAACATAACATAGAACATTTTCAGGAGC
TCAGAAAAAATGACTGCTCCAAAGAAGAAGCGTAAGGTACCGGCAGAAAAAATGACTGCTCCAAAGAAGA
AGCGTAAGGTACCGGCAGAAAAAATGACTGCTCCAAAGAAGAAGCGTAAGGTACCGGCAGAAAAAATGAC
TGCTCCAAAGAAGAAGCGTAAGGTACCGGTAGAAAAAATGAGTAAAGGAGAAGAACTTTTCACTGGAGTT
GTCCCAATTCTTGTTGAATTAGATGGTGATGTTAATGGGCACAAATTTTCTGTCAGTGGAGAGGGTGAAG
GTGATGCAACATAC
